>Addgene plasmid #67498 | pSUPER-ARF4b | addgene partial sequence | sequence record 117944 | H1 5'-tcgctatgtgttctgggaaa-3'
TTTGGATTTGGGATCTTATAAGTTCTGTATGAGACCACAGATCCCCATGCTATGGCCATCAGTGATTCAA
GAGATCACTGATGGCCATAGCATTTTTTGGAAAAGCTTATCGATACCGTCGACCTCGAGGGGGGGCCCGG
TACCAGCTTTTGTTCCCTTTAGTGAGGGTTAATTTCGAGCTTGGCGTAATCATGGTCATAGCTGTTTCCT
GTGTGAAATTGTTATCCGCTCACAATTCCACACAACATACGAGCCGGAAGCATAAAGTGTAAAGCCTGGG
GTGCCTAATGAGTGAGCTAACTCACATTAATTGCGTTGCGCTCACTGCCCGCTTTCCAGTCGGGAAACCT
GTCGTGCCAGCTGCATTAATGAATCGGCCAACGCGCGGGGAGAGGCGGTTTGCGTATTGGGCGCTCTTCC
GCTTCCTCGCTCACTGACTCGCTGCGCTCGGTCGTTCGGCTGCGGCGAGCGGTATCAGCTCACTCAAAGG
CGGTAATACGGTTATCCACAGAATCAGGGGATAACGCAGGAAAGAACATGTGAGCAAAAGGCCAGCAAAA
GGCCAGGAACCGTAAAAAGGCCGCGTTGCTGGCGTTTTTCCATAGGCTCCGCCCCCCTGACGAGCATCAC
AAAAATCGACGCTCAAGTCAGAGGTGGCGAAACCCGACAGGACTATAAAGATACCAGGCGTTTCCCCCTG
GAAGCTCCCTCGTGCGCTCTCCTGTTCCGACCCTGCCGCTTACCGGATACCTGTCCGCCTTTCTCCCTTC
GGGAAGCGTGGCGCTTTCTCATAGCTCACGCTGTAGGTATCTCAGTTCGGTGTAGGTCGTTCGCTCCAAG
CTGGGCTGTGTGCACGAACCCCCCGTTCAGCCCGACCGCTGCGCCTTATCCGGTAACTATCGTCTTGAGT
CCAACCCGGTAAGACACGACTTATCGCCACTGGCAGCAGCCA
