[The description below was written by a language model from this plasmid's Addgene catalogue record.]
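Description:
pSUPER-ARF4b is a mammalian RNA interference plasmid built on the pSUPER backbone and designed to express a short hairpin RNA against human ARF4, an ADP-ribosylation factor (also known as ARF2). The "b" in the name appears to mark this as one of several hairpin designs against ARF4 rather than a distinct gene. The plasmid is propagated in E. coli as a high-copy vector under ampicillin selection. The record lists no mammalian selection marker and includes no feature table, so other backbone elements cannot be confirmed from the information given.

The payload is a hairpin-encoding oligonucleotide cloned by restriction digestion between BglII and HindIII sites, downstream of the H1 promoter; whether those sites survived cloning is not recorded. H1 is an RNA polymerase III promoter that produces small, precisely initiated transcripts lacking a poly(A) tail. That makes it well suited to driving a short stem-loop RNA, which the cellular Dicer/RISC machinery processes into an siRNA that directs degradation of the target mRNA. The insert region can be read with standard M13 forward and reverse primers.

The construct is intended for transfection into human cells to deplete ARF4, and it comes from work comparing the isoform-selective consequences of knocking down individual ARF family members on membrane traffic. The depositor notes that the hairpin target sequence in this plasmid differs from the ARF4b construct described in the associated publication, although it still falls within the human ARF4 open reading frame. Knockdown efficiency reported for the published version may therefore not carry over directly to this plasmid.
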