Addgene plasmid #67498: pSUPER-ARF4b
Purpose: Expression of shRNA targeting human ARF4b
Depositing lab: Richard Kahn. Depositing organization: Emory University. Publication: Isoform-selective effects of the depletion of ADP-ribosylation factors 1-5 on membrane traffic. Volpicelli-Daley LA, Li Y, Zhang CJ, Kahn RA. Mol Biol Cell. 2005 Oct;16(10):4495-508. Epub 2005 Jul 19. 10.1091/mbc.e04-12-1042 PubMed 16030262.
Backbone
  Vector backbone: pSUPER
  Vector type: Mammalian Expression, RNAi
Growth in bacteria
  Bacterial resistance: Ampicillin, 100 μg/mL
  Growth temperature: 37°C
  Growth strain: DH5alpha
  Copy number: High Copy
Gene/Insert
  Gene/Insert name: HsARF4 shRNA (alt name: pSUPER-ARF4b)
  gRNA/shRNA sequence: TCACTGATGGCCATAGCAT
  Species: H. sapiens (human)
  Entrez Gene: ARF4 (a.k.a. ARF2)
  Promoter: H1
  Cloning method: Restriction Enzyme; 5′ cloning site BglII (unknown if destroyed); 3′ cloning site HindIII (unknown if destroyed)
  Sequencing primers: 5′ M13-Fwd; 3′ M13-Rev
Terms and licenses: Academic/Nonprofit Terms; Industry Terms: Not Available to Industry
Depositor comments: Sequence deviates from pSUPER4b described in Volpicelli-Daley but still targets to HsARF4 ORF
How to cite: pSUPER-ARF4b was a gift from Richard Kahn (Addgene plasmid # 67498 ; http://n2t.net/addgene:67498 ; RRID:Addgene_67498)
